>Addgene plasmid #26885 | pFA6a-kanMX6-PGAL1-HBH | depositor full sequence | sequence record 12739 | Author sequence
TCTATAGTGTCACCTAAATCGTATGTGTATGATACATAAGGTTATGTATTAATTGTAGCCGCGTTCTAAC
GACAATATGTCCATATGGTGCACTCTCAGTACAATCTGCTCTGATGCCGCATAGTTAAGCCAGCCCCGAC
ACCCGCCAACACCCGCTGACGCGCCCTGACGGGCTTGTCTGCTCCCGGCATCCGCTTACAGACAAGCTGT
GACCGTCTCCGGGAGCTGCATGTGTCAGAGGTTTTCACCGTCATCACCGAAACGCGCGAGACGAAAGGGC
CTCGTGATACGCCTATTTTTATAGGTTAATGTCATGATAATAATGGTTTCTTAGACGTCAGGTGGCACTT
TTCGGGGAAATGTGCGCGGAACCCCTATTTGTTTATTTTTCTAAATACATTCAAATATGTATCCGCTCAT
GAGACAATAACCCTGATAAATGCTTCAATAATATTGAAAAAGGAAGAGTATGAGTATTCAACATTTCCGT
GTCGCCCTTATTCCCTTTTTTGCGGCATTTTGCCTTCCTGTTTTTGCTCACCCAGAAACGCTGGTGAAAG
TAAAAGATGCTGAAGATCAGTTGGGTGCACGAGTGGGTTACATCGAACTGGATCTCAACAGCGGTAAGAT
CCTTGAGAGTTTTCGCCCCGAAGAACGTTTTCCAATGATGAGCACTTTTAAAGTTCTGCTATGTGGCGCG
GTATTATCCCGTATTGACGCCGGGCAAGAGCAACTCGGTCGCCGCATACACTATTCTCAGAATGACTTGG
TTGAGTACTCACCAGTCACAGAAAAGCATCTTACGGATGGCATGACAGTAAGAGAATTATGCAGTGCTGC
CATAACCATGAGTGATAACACTGCGGCCAACTTACTTCTGACAACGATCGGAGGACCGAAGGAGCTAACC
GCTTTTTTGCACAACATGGGGGATCATGTAACTCGCCTTGATCGTTGGGAACCGGAGCTGAATGAAGCCA
TACCAAACGACGAGCGTGACACCACGATGCCTGTAGCAATGGCAACAACGTTGCGCAAACTATTAACTGG
CGAACTACTTACTCTAGCTTCCCGGCAACAATTAATAGACTGGATGGAGGCGGATAAAGTTGCAGGACCA
CTTCTGCGCTCGGCCCTTCCGGCTGGCTGGTTTATTGCTGATAAATCTGGAGCCGGTGAGCGTGGGTCTC
GCGGTATCATTGCAGCACTGGGGCCAGATGGTAAGCCCTCCCGTATCGTAGTTATCTACACGACGGGGAG
TCAGGCAACTATGGATGAACGAAATAGACAGATCGCTGAGATAGGTGCCTCACTGATTAAGCATTGGTAA
CTGTCAGACCAAGTTTACTCATATATACTTTAGATTGATTTAAAACTTCATTTTTAATTTAAAAGGATCT
AGGTGAAGATCCTTTTTGATAATCTCATGACCAAAATCCCTTAACGTGAGTTTTCGTTCCACTGAGCGTC
AGACCCCGTAGAAAAGATCAAAGGATCTTCTTGAGATCCTTTTTTTCTGCGCGTAATCTGCTGCTTGCAA
ACAAAAAAACCACCGCTACCAGCGGTGGTTTGTTTGCCGGATCAAGAGCTACCAACTCTTTTTCCGAAGG
TAACTGGCTTCAGCAGAGCGCAGATACCAAATACTGTCCTTCTAGTGTAGCCGTAGTTAGGCCACCACTT
CAAGAACTCTGTAGCACCGCCTACATACCTCGCTCTGCTAATCCTGTTACCAGTGGCTGCTGCCAGTGGC
GATAAGTCGTGTCTTACCGGGTTGGACTCAAGACGATAGTTACCGGATAAGGCGCAGCGGTCGGGCTGAA
CGGGGGGTTCGTGCACACAGCCCAGCTTGGAGCGAACGACCTACACCGAACTGAGATACCTACAGCGTGA
GCATTGAGAAAGCGCCACGCTTCCCGAAGGGAGAAAGGCGGACAGGTATCCGGTAAGCGGCAGGGTCGGA
ACAGGAGAGCGCACGAGGGAGCTTCCAGGGGGAAACGCCTGGTATCTTTATAGTCCTGTCGGGTTTCGCC
ACCTCTGACTTGAGCGTCGATTTTTGTGATGCTCGTCAGGGGGGCGGAGCCTATGGAAAAACGCCAGCAA
CGCGGCCTTTTTACGGTTCCTGGCCTTTTGCTGGCCTTTTGCTCACATGTTCTTTCCTGCGTTATCCCCT
GATTCTGTGGATAACCGTATTACCGCCTTTGAGTGAGCTGATACCGCTCGCCGCAGCCGAACGACCGAGC
GCAGCGAGTCAGTGAGCGAGGAAGCGGAAGAGCGCCCAATACGCAAACCGCCTCTCCCCGCGCGTTGGCC
GATTCATTAATGCAGGTTAACCTGGCTTATCGAAATTAATACGACTCACTATAGGGAGACCGGCAGATCC
GCGGCCGCATAGGCCACTAGTGGATCTGATATCATCGATGAATTCGAGCTCGTTTAAACTGGATGGCGGC
GTTAGTATCGAATCGACAGCAGTATAGCGACCAGCATTCACATACGATTGACGCATGATATTACTTTCTG
CGCACTTAACTTCGCATCTGGGCAGATGATGTCGAGGCGAAAAAAAATATAAATCACGCTAACATTTGAT
TAAAATAGAACAACTACAATATAAAAAAACTATACAAATGACAAGTTCTTGAAAACAAGAATCTTTTTAT
TGTCAGTACTGATTAGAAAAACTCATCGAGCATCAAATGAAACTGCAATTTATTCATATCAGGATTATCA
ATACCATATTTTTGAAAAAGCCGTTTCTGTAATGAAGGAGAAAACTCACCGAGGCAGTTCCATAGGATGG
CAAGATCCTGGTATCGGTCTGCGATTCCGACTCGTCCAACATCAATACAACCTATTAATTTCCCCTCGTC
AAAAATAAGGTTATCAAGTGAGAAATCACCATGAGTGACGACTGAATCCGGTGAGAATGGCAAAAGCTTA
TGCATTTCTTTCCAGACTTGTTCAACAGGCCAGCCATTACGCTCGTCATCAAAATCACTCGCATCAACCA
AACCGTTATTCATTCGTGATTGCGCCTGAGCGAGACGAAATACGCGATCGCTGTTAAAAGGACAATTACA
AACAGGAATCGAATGCAACCGGCGCAGGAACACTGCCAGCGCATCAACAATATTTTCACCTGAATCAGGA
TATTCTTCTAATACCTGGAATGCTGTTTTGCCGGGGATCGCAGTGGTGAGTAACCATGCATCATCAGGAG
TACGGATAAAATGCTTGATGGTCGGAAGAGGCATAAATTCCGTCAGCCAGTTTAGTCTGACCATCTCATC
TGTAACATCATTGGCAACGCTACCTTTGCCATGTTTCAGAAACAACTCTGGCGCATCGGGCTTCCCATAC
AATCGATAGATTGTCGCACCTGATTGCCCGACATTATCGCGAGCCCATTTATACCCATATAAATCAGCAT
CCATGTTGGAATTTAATCGCGGCCTCGAAACGTGAGTCTTTTCCTTACCCATGGTTGTTTATGTTCGGAT
GTGATGTGAGAACTGTATCCTAGCAAGATTTTAAAAGGAAGTATATGAAAGAAGAACCTCAGTGGCAAAT
CCTAACCTTTTATATTTCTCTACAGGGGCGCGGCGTGGGGACAATTCAACGCGTCTGTGAGGGGAGCGTT
TCCCTGCTCGCAGGTCTGCAGCGAGGAGCCGTAATTTTTGCTTCGCGCCGTGCGGCCATCAAAATGTATG
GATGCAAATGATTATACATGGGGATGTATGGGCTAAATGTACGGGCGACAGTCACATCATGCCCCTGAGC
TGCGCACGTCAAGACTGTCAAGGAGGGTATTCTGGGCCTCCATGTCGCTGGCCGGGTGACCCGGCGGGGA
CGAGGCAAGCTAAACAGATCTGTAAAGAGCCCCATTATCTTAGCCTAAAAAAACCTTCTCTTTGGAACTT
TCAGTAATACGCTTAACTGCTCATTGCTATATTGAAGTACGGATTAGAAGCCGCCGAGCGGGTGACAGCC
CTCCGAAGGAAGACTCTCCTCCGTGCGTCCTCGTCTTCACCGGTCGCGTTCCTGAAACGCAGATGTGCCT
CGCGCCGCACTGCTCCGAACAATAAAGATTCTACAATACTAGCTTTTATGGTTATGAAGAGGAAAAATTG
GCAGTAACCTGGCCCCACAAACCTTCAAATGAACGAATCAAATTAACAACCATAGGATGATAATGCGATT
AGTTTTTTAGCCTTATTTCTGGGGTAATTAATCAGCGAAGCGATGATTTTTGATCTATTAACAGATATAT
AAATGCAAAAACTGCATAACCACTTTAACTAATACTTTCAACATTTTCGGTTTGTATTACTTCTTATTCA
AATGTAATAAAAGTATCAACAAAAAATTGTTAATATACCTCTATACTTTAACGTCAAGGAGAAAAAACCC
GGATCTCAAAATGTCTTTAATTAACATGAGGGGTTCACATCATCACCACCATCATGCTGGAAAGGCCGGT
GAAGGTGAAATCCCTGCCCCTCTTGCTGGTACCGTTTCTAAGATACTGGTAAAAGAAGGTGACACTGTTA
AAGCTGGTCAAACAGTTCTGGTGCTGGAGGCTATGAAAATGGAGACAGAAATTAACGCTCCTACTGACGG
AAAAGTTGAAAAGGTGTTAGTTAAGGAAAGAGATGCTGTTCAAGGTGGTCAAGGTCTAATCAAGATCGGC
GTTCATCATCACCACCATCATGGAGCCGGCGCGCCACTTCTAAATAAGCGAATTTCTTATGATTTATGAT
TTTTATTATTAAATAAGTTATAAAAAAAATAAGTGTATACAAATTTTAAAGTGACTCTTAGGTTTTAAAA
CGAAAATTCTTATTCTTGAGTAACTCTTTCCTGTAGGTCAGGTTGCTTTCTCAGGTATAGTATGAGGTCG
CTCTTATTGACCACACCTCTACCGGCAGATCCGCTAGGGATAACAGGGTAATATAGATCCGTCGACCTGC
AGCGTACGAAGCTTCAGCTGGCGGCCGCGT
Features (pLannotate 1.2.2; 12 found; start..end, strand, type, name):
      1..19      -  promoter       SP6 promoter: promoter for bacteriophage SP6 RNA polymerase
     82..133     -  misc_feature   bom (fragment): basis of mobility region from pBR322
    235..270     -  CDS            rop (fragment): Rop protein, which maintains plasmids at low copy number; rop
    365..469     +  promoter       AmpR promoter: bla
    470..1330    +  CDS            AmpR: β-lactamase; bla; confers resistance to ampicillin, carbenicillin, and related antibiotics
   1501..2089    +  rep_origin     ori: high-copy-number ColE1/pMB1/pBR322/pUC origin of replication
   2272..2325    +  CDS            lacI (fragment): lac repressor; lacI; The lac repressor binds to the lac operator to inhibit transcription in E. coli. This inhibition can be relieved by adding lactose or isopropyl-β-D-thiogalactopyranoside (IPTG).
   2347..2365    +  promoter       T7 promoter: promoter for bacteriophage T7 RNA polymerase
   2470..3826    -  gene           kanMX: yeast selectable marker conferring kanamycin resistance (Wach et al., 1994)
   3960..4401    +  promoter       GAL1 promoter: S. cerevisiae GAL1; inducible promoter, regulated by Gal4
   4472..4690    +  CDS            BCCP_PROFR (fragment): Experimental evidence at protein level: Swiss-Prot protein existence level 1. The biotinyl 1.3S subunit serves as a carboxyl carrier between the substrate-binding sites on the 12S and 5S subunits. From Propionibacterium freudenreichii subsp. shermanii.
   4738..4925    +  terminator     ADH1 terminator: S. cerevisiae ADH1; transcription terminator for the S. cerevisiae alcohol dehydrogenase 1 (ADH1) gene
