[The description below was written by a language model from this plasmid's Addgene catalogue record and pLannotate feature annotations shown in this document.]
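Description:
pFA6a-kanMX6-PGAL1-HBH is a PCR-template plasmid of the pFA6a family, used for chromosomal gene modification in Saccharomyces cerevisiae rather than for expression from the plasmid itself. It is maintained in E. coli as a high-copy plasmid through a ColE1/pUC-type origin and an ampicillin resistance gene (bla). The backbone also carries flanking SP6 and T7 phage promoters and small remnants of bom, rop and lacI. No yeast origin or centromere is annotated, which fits its role as a template whose amplified module is integrated into the genome by homologous recombination.

The functional module consists of the kanMX marker, lying in the opposite orientation, followed by the galactose-inducible, Gal4-regulated GAL1 promoter and the roughly 300 bp HBH tag cloned between PacI and AscI sites. kanMX confers G418/geneticin resistance in yeast; the catalogue's "Gentamicin" entry most likely refers to this. Per the associated publication on HB tag modules for tandem affinity purification, HBH denotes a histidine–biotinylation signal–histidine arrangement. The feature table identifies only the central portion, a fragment of the Propionibacterium freudenreichii biotin carboxyl carrier protein that is biotinylated in vivo; the histidine stretches are not annotated. An ADH1 terminator is annotated downstream of the tag, although an N-terminal tagging amplicon would normally end at the tag so that it fuses in frame to the target gene.

Amplifying the cassette with primers bearing homology to the 5′ end of a target open reading frame replaces the native promoter with PGAL1 and adds an N-terminal HBH tag. This gives galactose-controlled expression of a fusion protein suited to two-step purification on metal-chelate and streptavidin resins.
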