Addgene plasmid #26885: pFA6a-kanMX6-PGAL1-HBH
Depositing lab: Peter Kaiser. Depositing organization: University of California, Irvine. Publication: HB tag modules for PCR-based gene tagging and tandem affinity purification in Saccharomyces cerevisiae. Tagwerker C, Zhang H, Wang X, Larsen LS, Lathrop RH, Hatfield GW, Auer B, Huang L, Kaiser P. Yeast. 2006 Jun . 23(8):623-32. 10.1002/yea.1380 PubMed 16823883.
Backbone
  Vector backbone: pFA6a-kanMX6-PGAL1
  Backbone size w/o insert (bp): 4700
  Vector type: PCR tagging yeast
  Selectable markers: Gentamicin
Growth in bacteria
  Bacterial resistance: Ampicillin, 100 μg/mL
  Growth temperature: 37°C
  Growth strain: DH5alpha
  Copy number: High Copy
Gene/Insert
  Gene/Insert name: HBH tag N-terminal
  Insert size (bp): 296
  Cloning method: Restriction Enzyme; 5′ cloning site Pac1 (not destroyed); 3′ cloning site Asc1 (not destroyed)
  Sequencing primers: 5′ na
Terms and licenses: Academic/Nonprofit Terms; Industry Terms: Not Available to Industry
How to cite: pFA6a-kanMX6-PGAL1-HBH was a gift from Peter Kaiser (Addgene plasmid # 26885 ; http://n2t.net/addgene:26885 ; RRID:Addgene_26885)
