>Addgene plasmid #26885 | pFA6a-kanMX6-PGAL1-HBH | addgene partial sequence | sequence record 33140 | 26885 with SP6
CTCGTACGCTGCAGGTCGACGGATCTATATTACCCTGTTATCCCTAGCGGATCTGCCGGTAGAGGTGTGG
TCAATAAGAGCGACCTCATACTATACCTGAGAAAGCAACCTGACCTACAGGAAAGAGTTACTCAAGAATA
AGAATTTTCGTTTTAAAACCTAAGAGTCACTTTAAAATTTGTATACACTTATTTTTTTTATAACTTATTT
AATAATAAAAATCATAAATCATAAGAAATTCGCTTATTTAGAAGTGGCGCGCCGGCTCCATGATGGTGGT
GATGATGAACGCCGATCTTGATTAGACCTTGACCACCTTGAACAGCATCTCTTTCCTTAACTAACACCTT
TTCAACTTTTCCGTCAGTAGGAGCGTTAATTTCTGTCTCCATTTTCATAGCCTCCAGCACCAGAACTGTT
TGACCAGCTTTAACAGTGTCACCTTCTTTTACCAGTATCTTAGAAACGGTACCAGCAAGAGGGGCAGGGA
TTTCACCTTCACCGGCCTTTCCAGCATGATGGTGGTGATGATGTGAACCCCTCATGTTAATTAAAGACAT
TTTGAGATCCGGGTTTTTTCTCCTTGACGTTAAAGTATAGAGGTATATTAACAATTTTTTGTTGATACTT
TTATTACATTTGAATAAGAAGTAATACAAACCGAAAATGTTGAAAGTATTAGTTAAAGTGGTTATGCAGT
TTTTGCATTTATATATCTGTTAATAGATCAAAAATCATCGCTTCGCTGATTAATTACCCCAGAAATAAGG
CTAAAAAACTAATCGCATTATCATCCTATGGTTGTTAATTTGATTCGTTCATTTGAAGGTTGTGGGGCCA
GGTTACTGCCAATTTTTCCTCTTCATAACCATAAAAGCTAGTATTGTAGAATCTTTATTG
